Addgene plasmid #18919: tetO7_Ef1a_SOX2
Depositing lab: Linzhao Cheng. Depositing organization: Johns Hopkins University and School of Medicine. Publication: Improved efficiency and pace of generating induced pluripotent stem cells from human adult and fetal fibroblasts. Mali P, Ye Z, Hommond HH, Yu X, Lin J, Chen G, Zou J, Cheng L. Stem Cells. 2008 Aug . 26(8):1998-2005. 10.1634/stemcells.2008-0346 PubMed 18511599.
Backbone
  Vector backbone: Duet101
  Backbone size w/o insert (bp): 10000
  Vector type: Mammalian Expression, Lentiviral, Cre/Lox
  Selectable markers: None
Growth in bacteria
  Bacterial resistance: Ampicillin, 100 μg/mL
  Growth temperature: 37°C
  Growth strain: Stbl3
  Growth instructions: Stbl3
  Copy number: Unknown
Gene/Insert
  Gene/Insert name: SOX2
  Species: H. sapiens (human)
  Insert size (bp): 960
  GenBank ID: NM_003106
  Entrez Gene: SOX2 (a.k.a. ANOP3, MCOPS3)
  Cloning method: Restriction Enzyme; 5′ cloning site Xba1 (destroyed during cloning); 3′ cloning site Cla1 (destroyed during cloning)
  Sequencing primers: 5′ Ef1a
Terms and licenses: Academic/Nonprofit Terms; Industry Terms: Not Available to Industry
How to cite: tetO7_Ef1a_SOX2 was a gift from Linzhao Cheng (Addgene plasmid # 18919 ; http://n2t.net/addgene:18919 ; RRID:Addgene_18919)
