[The description below was written by a language model from this plasmid's Addgene catalogue record.]
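Description:
tetO7_Ef1a_SOX2 is a lentiviral mammalian expression plasmid built on the Duet101 backbone (about 10 kb without insert) and carrying the human SOX2 coding sequence, an insert of roughly 960 bp corresponding to the reference transcript for this gene. The insert was placed by restriction cloning between XbaI and ClaI sites, both of which were destroyed in the process. In bacteria the plasmid is maintained under ampicillin selection in a recombination-deficient strain, as is common for lentiviral vectors whose repeated LTR sequences can be unstable. The copy number is not recorded, and the record lists no selectable marker for mammalian cells.

No feature table is available, so the regulatory architecture can only be inferred from the name and catalogue fields. The name and the use of an EF1α sequencing primer upstream of the insert indicate that SOX2 is driven by an EF1α promoter combined with seven tetracycline operator repeats (tetO7), an arrangement that normally makes expression responsive to tetracycline-system regulator proteins and doxycycline. The record does not say which regulator is intended or how the operators are positioned relative to the promoter. The vector is also classed as Cre/Lox, implying that loxP sites are present, which in lentiviral reprogramming vectors usually allows excision of the integrated transgene by Cre. However, the location of these sites is not stated.

SOX2 is one of the core pluripotency transcription factors, and the associated publication concerns improving the efficiency and speed of generating induced pluripotent stem cells from human adult and fetal fibroblasts. The construct is therefore used to deliver SOX2 by lentiviral transduction as part of a reprogramming factor set.
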