>Addgene plasmid #18919 | tetO7_Ef1a_SOX2 | addgene partial sequence | sequence record 24783 | 18919 sequence with Ef1a
ATTTTNTTTNGTGTGTGAGGATTGCTTGGTACTATACGACTCACTATAGGGAGACCCAAGCTGGCTAGGT
AAGCTTGGTACCGAGCTCGGATCCACTAGTCCAGTGTGGTGGAATTCTGCAGATATCCAGCACAGTGGCG
GCCGCTCGAGTCTAGAATTCGCCCTTGCGTATGTACAACATGATGGAGACGGAGCTGAAGCCGCCGGGCC
CGCAGCAAACTTCGGGGGGCGGCGGCGGCAACTCCACCGCGGCGGCGGCCGGCGGCAACCAGAAAAACAG
CCCGGACCGCGTCAAGCGGCCCATGAATGCCTTCATGGTGTGGTCCCGCGGGCAGCGGCGCAAGATGGCC
CAGGAGAACCCCAAGATGCACAACTCGGAGATCAGCAAGCGCCTGGGCGCCGAGTGGAAACTTTTGTCGG
AGACGGAGAAGCGGCCGTTCATCGACGAGGCTAAGCGGCTGCGAGCGCTGCACATGAAGGAGCACCCGGA
TTATAAATACCGGCCCCGGCGGAAAACCAAGACGCTCATGAAGAAGGATAAGTACACGCTGCCCGGCGGG
CTGCTGGCCCCCGGCGGCAATAGCATGGCGAGCGGGGTCNGGGTGGGCGCCGGCCTGGGCGCGGGCGTGA
ACCAGCGCATGGACAGTTANGGCGCACATGAACGGCTGGAGCAACGGCAGCTACAGCATGATGCANGACC
AGCTGGGCTACCCGCAGCACCCGGGCCTCAATGCGCACGGNGCANCGCANATGCANCCCATGCACCGCTN
CACNTGAGCGCCTGC
